>Addgene plasmid #192907 | pPB-cT3G-cERP2-JUNB | addgene full sequence | sequence record 377907 | Addgene NGS Result
ATAAGCTTGCCTATATAAGCAGAGCTCGTTTAGTGAACCGTCAGATCGCCTGGAGACGCCATCCACGCTG
TTTTGACCTCCATAGAAGACACCGGGACCGATCCAGCCTACCACAAGTTTGTACAAAAAAGTTGGCATGT
GCACTAAAATGGAACAGCCCTTCTACCACGACGACTCATACACAGCTACGGGATACGGCCGGGCCCCTGG
TGGCCTCTCTCTACACGACTACAAACTCCTGAAACCGAGCCTGGCGGTCAACCTGGCCGACCCCTACCGG
AGTCTCAAAGCGCCTGGGGCTCGCGGACCCGGCCCAGAGGGCGGCGGTGGCGGCAGCTACTTTTCTGGTC
AGGGCTCGGACACCGGCGCGTCTCTCAAGCTCGCCTCTTCGGAGCTGGAACGCCTGATTGTCCCCAACAG
CAACGGCGTGATCACGACGACGCCTACACCCCCGGGACAGTACTTTTACCCCCGCGGGGGTGGCAGCGGT
GGAGGTGCAGGGGGCGCAGGGGGCGGCGTCACCGAGGAGCAGGAGGGCTTCGCCGACGGCTTTGTCAAAG
CCCTGGACGATCTGCACAAGATGAACCACGTGACACCCCCCAACGTGTCCCTGGGCGCTACCGGGGGGCC
CCCGGCTGGGCCCGGGGGCGTCTACGCCGGCCCGGAGCCACCTCCCGTTTACACCAACCTCAGCAGCTAC
TCCCCAGCCTCTGCGTCCTCGGGAGGCGCCGGGGCTGCCGTCGGGACCGGGAGCTCGTACCCGACGACCA
CCATCAGCTACCTCCCACACGCGCCGCCCTTCGCCGGTGGCCACCCGGCGCAGCTGGGCTTGGGCCGCGG
CGCCTCCACCTTCAAGGAGGAACCGCAGACCGTGCCGGAGGCGCGCAGCCGGGACGCCACGCCGCCGGTG
TCCCCCATCAACATGGAAGACCAAGAGCGCATCAAAGTGGAGCGCAAGCGGCTGCGGAACCGGCTGGCGG
CCACCAAGTGCCGGAAGCGGAAGCTGGAGCGCATCGCGCGCCTGGAGGACAAGGTGAAGACGCTCAAGGC
CGAGAACGCGGGGCTGTCGAGTACCGCCGGCCTCCTCCGGGAGCAGGTGGCCCAGCTCAAACAGAAGGTC
ATGACCCACGTCAGCAACGGCTGTCAGCTGCTGCTTGGGGTCAAGGGACACGCCTTCTGCCCAACTTTCT
TGTACAAAGTGGTATACCCATACGATGTTCCAGATTACGCTTAGTAATGAGAAATACTCAGAAGATGTCA
CTCACCATAGTCCGCAGTGAAAGATAAATGATCCTAATTTCCGCCCCACGTGCGTTTTAGAGCTAGAAAT
AGCAAGTAGGCCACTGAGCAAGAACTATGAATGAGATCTTTAGACATATTGCGGCCGCTTTCTCCGCGAT
CCAGACATGATAAGATACATTGATGAGTTTGGACAAACCAAAACTAGAATGCAGTGAAAAAAATGCCTTA
TTTGTGAAATTTGTGATGCTATTGCCTTATTTGTAACCATTATAAGCTGCAATAAACAAGTTATCTATAA
CAAGAAAATATATATATAATAAGTTATCACGTAAGTAGAACATGAAATAACAATATAATTATCGTATGAG
TTAAATCTTAAAAGTCACGTAAAAGATAATCATGCGTCATTTTGACTCACGCGGTCGTTATAGTTCAAAA
TCAGTGACACTTACCGCATTGACAAGCACGCCTCACGGGAGCTCCAAGCGGCGACTGAGATGTCCTAAAT
GCACAGCGACGGATTCGCGCTATTTAGAAAGAGAGAGCAATATTTCAAGAATGCATGCGTCAATTTTACG
CAGACTATCTTTCTAGGGTTAAGAATTCACTGGCCGTCGTTTTACAACGTCGTGACTGGGAAAACCCTGG
CGTTACCCAACTTAATCGCCTTGCAGCACATCCCCCTTTCGCCAGCTGGCGTAATAGCGAAGAGGCCCGC
ACCGATCGCCCTTCCCAACAGTTGCGCAGCCTGAATGGCGAATGGCGCCTGATGCGGTATTTTCTCCTTA
CGCATCTGTGCGGTATTTCACACCGCATATGGTGCACTCTCAGTACAATCTGCTCTGATGCCGCATAGTT
AAGCCAGCCCCGACACCCGCCAACACCCGCTGACGCGCCCTGACGGGCTTGTCTGCTCCCGGCATCCGCT
TACAGACAAGCTGTGACCATGTCTCCGGGAGCTGCATGTGTCAGAGGTTTTCACCGTCATCACCGAAACA
CGCGAGTTCGAAAGGGCCTCGTGATACGCCTATTTTTATAGGTTAATGTCATGATAATAATGGTTTCTTA
GACGTCAGGTGGCACTTTTCGGGGAAATGTGCGCGGAACCCCTATTTGTTTATTTTTCTAAATACATTCA
AATATGTATCCGCTCATGAGACAATAACCCTGATAAATGCTTCAATAATATTGAAAAAGGAAGAGTATGA
GTATTCAACATTTCCGTGTCGCCCTTATTCCCTTTTTTGCGGCATTTTGCCTTCCTGTTTTTGCTCACCC
AGAAACGCTGGTGAAAGTAAAAGATGCTGAAGATCAGTTGGGTGCACGAGTGGGTTACATCGAACTGGAT
CTCAACAGCGGTAAGATCCTTGAGAGTTTTCGCCCCGAAGAACGTTTTCCAATGATGAGCACTTTTAAAG
TTCTGCTATGTGGCGCGGTATTATCCCGTATTGACGCCGGGCAAGAGCAACTCGGTCGCCGCATACACTA
TTCTCAGAATGACTTGGTTGAGTACTCACCAGTCACAGAAAAGCATCTTACGGATGGCATGACAGTAAGA
GAATTATGCAGTGCTGCCATAACCATGAGTGATAACACTGCGGCCAACTTACTTCTGACAACGATCGGAG
GACCGAAGGAGCTAACCGCTTTTTTGCACAACATGGGGGATCATGTAACTCGCCTTGATCGTTGGGAACC
GGAGCTGAATGAAGCCATACCAAACGACGAGCGTGACACCACGATGCCTGTAGCAATGGCAACAACGTTG
CGCAAACTATTAACTGGCGAACTACTTACTCTAGCTTCCCGGCAACAATTAATAGACTGGATGGAGGCGG
ATAAAGTTGCAGGACCACTTCTGCGCTCGGCCCTTCCGGCTGGCTGGTTTATTGCTGATAAATCTGGAGC
CGGTGAGCGTGGTTCACGCGGTATCATTGCAGCACTGGGGCCAGATGGTAAGCCCTCCCGTATCGTAGTT
ATCTACACGACGGGGAGTCAGGCAACTATGGATGAACGAAATAGACAGATCGCTGAGATAGGTGCCTCAC
TGATTAAGCATTGGTAACTGTCAGACCAAGTTTACTCATATATACTTTAGATTGATTTAAAACTTCATTT
TTAATTTAAAAGGATCTAGGTGAAGATCCTTTTTGATAATCTCATGACCAAAATCCCTTAACGTGAGTTT
TCGTTCCACTGAGCGTCAGACCCCGTAGAAAAGATCAAAGGATCTTCTTGAGATCCTTTTTTTCTGCGCG
TAATCTGCTGCTTGCAAACAAAAAAACCACCGCTACCAGCGGTGGTTTGTTTGCCGGATCAAGAGCTACC
AACTCTTTTTCCGAAGGTAACTGGCTTCAGCAGAGCGCAGATACCAAATACTGTTCTTCTAGTGTAGCCG
TAGTTAGGCCACCACTTCAAGAACTCTGTAGCACCGCCTACATACCTCGCTCTGCTAATCCTGTTACCAG
TGGCTGCTGCCAGTGGCGATAAGTCGTGTCTTACCGGGTTGGACTCAAGACGATAGTTACCGGATAAGGC
GCAGCGGTCGGGCTGAACGGGGGGTTCGTGCACACAGCCCAGCTTGGAGCGAACGACCTACACCGAACTG
AGATACCTACAGCGTGAGCTATGAGAAAGCGCCACGCTTCCCGAAGGGAGAAAGGCGGACAGGTATCCGG
TAAGCGGCAGGGTCGGAACAGGAGAGCGCACGAGGGAGCTTCCAGGGGGAAACGCCTGGTATCTTTATAG
TCCTGTCGGGTTTCGCCACCTCTGACTTGAGCGTCGATTTTTGTGATGCTCGTCAGGGGGGCGGAGCCTA
TGGAAAAACGCCAGCAACGCGGCCTTTTTACGGTTCCTGGCCTTTTGCTGGCCTTTTGCTCACATGTTCT
TTCCTGCGTTATCCCCTGATTCTGTGGATAACCGTATTACCGCCTTTGAGTGAGCTGATACCGCTCGCCG
CAGCCGAACGACCGAGCGCAGCGAGTCAGTGAGCGAGGAAGCGGATGAGCGCCCAATACGCAAACCGCCT
CTCACCGCGCGTTGGCCGATTCATTAATGCAGCTGGCACGACAGGTTTCCCGACTGGAAAGCGGGCAGTG
AGCGCAACGCAAACCGCCTCTCCCCGCGCGTTGGCCGATTCATTAATGCAGCTGGCACGACAGGTTTCCC
GACTGGAAAGCGGGCAGTGAGCGCAACGCAATTAATGTGAGTTAGCTCACTCATTAGGCACCCCAGGCTT
TACACTTTATGCTTCCGGCTCGTATGTTGTGTGGAATTGTGAGCGGATAACAATTTCACACAGGAAACAG
CTATGACCATGATTACGCCAAGGTCGACTTAACCCTAGAAAGATAATCATATTGTGACGTACGTTAAAGA
TAATCATGCGTAAAATTGACGCATGTGTTTTATCGGTCTGTATATCGAGGTTTATTTATTAATTTGAATA
GATATTAAGTTTTATTATATTTACACTTACATACTAATAATAAATTCAACAAACAATTTATTTATGTTTA
TTTATTTATTAAAAAAAAACAAAAACTCAAAATTTCTTCTATAAAGTAACAAAACTTTTAGCAGTGAAAA
AAATGCTTTATTTGTGAAATTTGTGATGCTATTGCTTTATTTGTAACCATTATAAGCTGCAATAAACAAG
TTAACAACAACAATTGCATTCATTTTATGTTTCAGGTTCAGGGGGAGGTGTGGGAGGTTTTTTAAAGCAA
GTAAAACCTCTACAAATGTGGTATGGCTGATTATGATCCTCTGGAGATTCATGCGCCAGGTTTTCTGGTC
ATGCACCACGTTCGTGGGCCCTCAGGAACCTCCACGTCAGCGGTAACTGTGAAGCCCAGTCGCTCGTAAA
AAGGAAGATTCCGGGGAGCACTGGTTTCGAGGAACGCCGGCACGCCAGCCCGTTCCGCGGCCTCAACACC
AGGAAGAACGACAGCGCTTCCCAAACCTTTACCTTGGTGATCTGGGCTGACACCGACAGTGGCAAGAAAC
CACGCAGGCTCCTTTGGTCTATGAGGAGCCAGCAAGCCCTCCATTTGCTGTTGTGCCGCCAACCTACTCC
CTGACAGCTCGGCCATCCGCGGACCTATTTCCGCGAACACTGCGCCGGCTTCGACGCTTTCCGGAGTAGT
CCAGACCGCAACTGCGGCACCATCGTCCGCAACCCAAACTTTACCAATGTCCAGACCCACGCGCGTAAGA
AACAGCTCTTGCAACTCAGTTACCCTCTCTATGTGTCTGTCCGGATCTACGGTATGGCGGGTCGCTGGAT
AATCTGCAAATGCTGCGGCAAGTGTTCGGACAGCCCGTGGTACATCGTCACGGGTAGCGAGCCTAACAGT
GGGCTTATATTCCGTCATGGGGCCGGGGTTCTCCTCCACGTCGCCGGCCTGCTTCAGCAGGCTGAAGTTG
GTGGCGCCGCTGCCCCCGGGGAGCATGTCAAGGTCAAAATCGTCAAGAGCGTCAGCAGGCAGCATATCAA
GGTCAAAGTCGTCAAGGGCATCGGCTGGGAGCATGTCTAAGTCAAAATCGTCAAGGGCGTCGGTCGGCCC
GCCGCTTTCGCACTTTAGCTGTTTCTCCAGGCCACATATGATTAGTTCCAGGCCGAAAAGGAAGGCAGGT
TCGGCTCCCTGCCGGTCGAACAGCTCAATTGCTTGTTTCAGAAGTGGGGGCATAGAATCGGTGGTAGGTG
TCTCTCTTTCCTCTTTTGCTACTTGATGCTCCTGTTCCTCCAATACGCAGCCCAGTGTAAAGTGGCCCAC
GGCGGACAGAGCGTACAGTGCGTTCTCCAGGGAGAAGCCTTGCTGACACAGGAACGCGAGCTGATTTTCC
AGGGTTTCGTACTGTTTCTCTGTTGGGCGGGTGCCGAGATGCACTTTAGCCCCGTCACGATGTGAGAGGA
GAGCACAGCGGTATGACTTGGCGTTGTTCCGCAGAAAGTCTTGCCATGACTCGCCTTCCAGGGGGCAGGA
GTGGGTATGATGCCTGTCCAGCATCTCGATTGGCAGGGCATCGAGCAGGGCCCGCTTGTTCTTCACGTGC
CAGTACAGGGTAGGCTGCTCAACTCCCAGCTTTTGAGCGAGTTTCCTTGTCGTCAGGCCTTCGATACCGA
CTCCATTGAGTAATTCCAGAGCAGAGTTTATGACTTTGCTCTTGTCCAGTCTAGACATCTTATCGTCATC
GTCTTTGTAATCCATGGTGGCGGATCCCGCGTCACGACACCTGTGTTCTGGCGGCAAACCCGTTGCGAAA
AAGAACGTTCACGGCGACTACTGCACTTATATACGGTTCTCCCCCACCCTCGGGAAAAAGGCGGAGCCAG
TACACGACATCACTTTCCCAGTTTACCCCGCGCCACCTTCTCTAGGCACCGGTTCAATTGCCGACCCCTC
CCCCCAACTTCTCGGGCACTGTGGGCCATGTGCGCTCTGCCCCATGGTAATAGCCATGACTAATACGTAG
ATGTACTGCCAAGTAGGAAAGTGCCATAAGGTCATGTACTGGGCATAATGCCAGGCGGGCCATTTACCGT
CATTGACGTCAATAGGGGGCGTACTTGGCATATGATACACTTGATGTACTGCCAAGTGGGCAGTTTACCG
TAAATACTCCACCCATTGACGTCAATGGAAAGTGCCTATTGGCGTTACTATGGGAACATACGTCATTATT
GACGTCAATGGGCGGGGGTCGTTGGGCGGTCAGCCAGGCGGGCCATTTACCGTAAGTTATGTAACGCGGA
ACTCCATATATGGGCTATGAACTAATGACCCCGTAATTGATTACTATTAATAACTAGTCAATAATCAATG
TCATAAGCTCTAATCGCATAATCGAGCTAAGAGCGATTAATATGCTTAGCTAGCTTAGCTAAGCTAGATT
TCTCTATTCTCCCACAATATATAGCAGCTATTAGCTTAGCAGTCCGAATACGATCGTCCACGATCCATAA
GCGTAACACATTTGAGTAGCGACTGACGGGCACCGGAGCCACTCGAGTGGAATTATCACCTCGAGTTTAC
TCCCTATCAGTGATAGAGAACGTATGAAGAGTTTACTCCCTATCAGTGATAGAGAACGTATGCAGACTTT
ACTCCCTATCAGTGATAGAGAACGTATAAGGAGTTTACTCCCTATCAGTGATAGAGAACGTATGACCAGT
TTACTCCCTATCAGTGATAGAGAACGTATCTACAGTTTACTCCCTATCAGTGATAGAGAACGTATATCCA
GTTTACTCCCTATCAGTGATAGAGAACGT
Features (pLannotate 1.2.2; 28 found; start..end, strand, type, name):
      9..55      +  promoter       TRE3GV promoter (fragment): 3rd-generation Tet-responsive promoter that can be activated by binding of Tet-On® 3G, optimized for retroviral and lentiviral vectors
    114..131     +  protein_bind   attB1 (fragment): mutant version of attB; core recombination site for the Gateway® BP reaction BP Clonase™
    137..1177    +  CDS            JUNB: JUNB_HUMAN - Experimental evidence at protein level: Swiss-Prot protein existence level 1. Transcription factor involved in regulating gene activity following the primary growth factor response. Binds to the DNA sequence 5'-TGA[CG]TCA-3'. From Homo sapiens (Human).
   1180..1203    -  protein_bind   attB2: mutant version of attB; recombination site for the Gateway® BP reaction BP Clonase™
   1205..1233    +  CDS            3xHA (fragment): three tandem HA epitope tags
   1271..1293    +  promoter       SNR52 promoter (fragment): promoter for the S. cerevisiae small nucleolar RNA gene SNR52
   1314..1337    +  misc_RNA       gRNA scaffold (fragment): guide RNA scaffold for the Streptococcus pyogenes CRISPR/Cas9 system
   1398..1532    -  polyA_signal   SV40 poly(A) signal: SV40 polyadenylation signal
   1845..2002    +  CDS            lacZα (fragment): LacZα fragment of β-galactosidase; lacZ fragment
   2008..2107    -  misc_feature   bom (fragment): basis of mobility region from pBR322
   2211..2246    -  CDS            rop (fragment): Rop protein, which maintains plasmids at low copy number; rop
   2342..2446    +  promoter       AmpR promoter: bla
   2447..3307    +  CDS            AmpR: β-lactamase; bla; confers resistance to ampicillin, carbenicillin, and related antibiotics
   3478..4066    +  rep_origin     ori: high-copy-number ColE1/pMB1/pBR322/pUC origin of replication
   4249..4341    +  CDS            lacI (fragment): lac repressor; lacI; The lac repressor binds to the lac operator to inhibit transcription in E. coli. This inhibition can be relieved by adding lactose or isopropyl-β-D-thiogalactopyranoside (IPTG).
   4347..4430    +  CDS            lacI (fragment): lac repressor; lacI; The lac repressor binds to the lac operator to inhibit transcription in E. coli. This inhibition can be relieved by adding lactose or isopropyl-β-D-thiogalactopyranoside (IPTG).
   4443..4464    +  protein_bind   CAP binding site: CAP binding activates transcription in the presence of cAMP. E. coli catabolite activator protein
   4479..4509    +  promoter       lac promoter: promoter for the E. coli lac operon
   4517..4533    +  protein_bind   lac operator: The lac repressor binds to the lac operator to inhibit transcription in E. coli. This inhibition can be relieved by adding lactose or isopropyl-β-D-thiogalactopyranoside (IPTG). lac repressor encoded by lacI
   4821..4902    -  polyA_signal   SV40 poly(A) signal: SV40 polyadenylation signal
   4925..5008    -  CDS            large T antigen (fragment): large T antigen from SV40 (simian virus 40)
   5022..5618    -  CDS            pac: PUAC_STRAD - Protein predicted: Swiss-Prot protein existence level 4. Detoxification of puromycin. From Streptomyces alboniger.
   5691..5801    -  CDS            VP48: 3 tandem repeats of the minimal activation domain of herpes simplex virus VP16 (Cheng et al., 2013)
   5731..6428    -  CDS            rtTA3 (fragment): reverse tetracycline transactivator 3 activates expression from Tet-responsive promoters in the presence of doxycycline
   6481..6692    -  promoter       EF-1α core promoter: core promoter for human elongation factor EF-1α
   6693..7072    -  enhancer       CMV enhancer: human cytomegalovirus immediate early enhancer
   7273..2       +  promoter       TRE3GV promoter (fragment) (across the origin): 3rd-generation Tet-responsive promoter that can be activated by binding of Tet-On® 3G, optimized for retroviral and lentiviral vectors
   7497..7515    +  protein_bind   tet operator: tetO; bacterial operator O2 for the tetR and tetA genes tetracycline repressor TetR
