[The description below was written by a language model from this plasmid's Addgene catalogue record and pLannotate feature annotations shown in this document.]
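Description:
pPB-cT3G-cERP2-JUNB is a mammalian expression plasmid built on the PB-cT3G-cERP2 piggyBac transposon backbone, designed to place a doxycycline-inducible copy of human JUNB into the genome of target cells. In bacteria it is maintained by a high-copy ColE1/pUC-type origin and selected through the β-lactamase (AmpR) gene. The feature table also picks up short lac-region, rop and bom fragments that are backbone remnants. The piggyBac terminal repeats implied by the catalogue entry are not annotated in the table, and neither is the barcode. Small hits to an SNR52 promoter and a gRNA scaffold downstream of the insert are only fragmentary matches whose function the record does not explain.

The payload consists of two divergent cassettes. In one, a third-generation Tet-responsive promoter (tet operators joined to a minimal CMV promoter) drives the roughly 1 kb JUNB open reading frame, which was introduced by Gateway recombination and is therefore flanked by attB1 and attB2 sites. The coding sequence continues into a C-terminal HA epitope tag and ends at an SV40 polyadenylation signal. On the opposite strand, a CMV enhancer fused to the EF-1α core promoter constitutively expresses a reverse tetracycline transactivator followed by puromycin N-acetyltransferase, with its own SV40 poly(A) signal. How the two coding regions are linked is not annotated.

A single integrated transposon thus supplies the transactivator, puromycin selection for stable integrants and the inducible transgene, so adding doxycycline switches on JUNB, an AP-1 family transcription factor. The associated work used such barcoded vectors to overexpress transcription factors in human iPSCs, directing their differentiation toward ovarian granulosa-like cells.
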