Addgene plasmid #192907: pPB-cT3G-cERP2-JUNB
Purpose: Barcoded piggybac transposon vector with Dox-inducible expression of JUNB
Depositing lab: George Church. Depositing organization: Harvard Medical School. Publication: Directed differentiation of human iPSCs to functional ovarian granulosa-like cells via transcription factor overexpression. Pierson Smela MD, Kramme CC, Fortuna PRJ, Adams JL, Su R, Dong E, Kobayashi M, Brixi G, Kavirayuni VS, Tysinger E, Kohman RE, Shioda T, Chatterjee P, Church GM. Elife. 2023 Feb 21;12:e83291. doi: 10.7554/eLife.83291. PubMed 36803359.
Backbone
  Vector backbone: PB-CT3G-CERP2-MG
  Backbone manufacturer: George Church (Addgene plasmid # 175503)
  Backbone size w/o insert (bp): 6509
  Vector type: Mammalian Expression
  Selectable markers: Puromycin
Growth in bacteria
  Bacterial resistance: Ampicillin, 100 μg/mL
  Growth temperature: 37°C
  Growth strain: DH5alpha
  Copy number: High Copy
Gene/Insert
  Gene/Insert name: JUNB
  Species: H. sapiens (human)
  Insert size (bp): 1043
  Entrez Gene: JUNB (a.k.a. AP-1)
  Promoter: TET3G-miniCMV
  Tag / fusion protein: HA (C terminal on insert)
  Cloning method: Gateway Cloning
Terms and licenses: Academic/Nonprofit Terms; Industry Terms: Not Available to Industry
Depositor comments: Also expresses rTTA and puromycin acetyltransferase
How to cite: pPB-cT3G-cERP2-JUNB was a gift from George Church (Addgene plasmid # 192907 ; http://n2t.net/addgene:192907 ; RRID:Addgene_192907)
